>Addgene plasmid #51031 | pcDNA-DEST53-mTrific | depositor full sequence | sequence record 77194 | pcDNA-DEST53-mTrific sequence 8450 bps
TTGTACAAAGTGGTGATAATTAATTAAGATAAACCCGCTGATCAGCCTCGACTGTGCCTTCTAGTTGCCA
GCCATCTGTTGTTTGCCCCTCCCCCGTGCCTTCCTTGACCCTGGAAGGTGCCACTCCCACTGTCCTTTCC
TAATAAAATGAGGAAATTGCATCGCATTGTCTGAGTAGGTGTCATTCTATTCTGGGGGGTGGGGTGGGGC
AGGACAGCAAGGGGGAGGATTGGGAAGACAATAGCAGGCATGCTGGGGATGCGGTGGGCTCTATGGCTTC
TGAGGCGGAAAGAACCAGCTGGGGCTCTAGGGGGTATCCCC
[124 nt withheld, positions 322-445]
C
[91 nt withheld, positions 447-537]
A
[49 nt withheld, positions 539-587]
CCTTTGACGTTGGAGTCCACGTTCTTT
[37 nt withheld, positions 615-651]
ACCCTATCTCGGTCTATTCTTTTGATTTATAAGGGATTTTGCCGATTTCGGCCTATTGGTTAAAAAATGA
GCTGATTTAACAAAAATTTAACGCGAATTAATTCTGTGGAATGTGTGTCAGTTAGGGTGTGGAAAGTCCC
CAGGCTCCCCAGCAGGCAGAAGTATGCAAAGCATGCATCTCAATTAGTCAGCAACCAGGTGTGGAAAGTC
CCCAGGCTCCCCAGCAGGCAGAAGTATGCAAAGCATGCATCTCAATTAGTCAGCAACCATAGTCCCGCCC
CTAACTCCGCCCATCCCGCCCCTAACTCCGCCCAGTTCCGCCCATTCTCCGCCCCATGGCTGACTAATTT
TTTTTATTTATGCAGAGGCCGAGGCCGCCTCTGCCTCTGAGCTATTCCAGAAGTAGTGAGGAGGCTTTTT
TGGAGGCCTAGGCTTTTGCAAAAAGCTCCCGGGAGCTTGTATATCCATTTTCGGATCTGATCAAGAGACA
GGATGAGGATCGTTTCGCATGATTGAACAAGATGGATTGCACGCAGGTTCTCCGGCCGCTTGGGTGGAGA
GGCTATTCGGCTATGACTGGGCACAACAGACAATCGGCTGCTCTGATGCCGCCGTGTTCCGGCTGTCAGC
GCAGGGGCGCCCGGTTCTTTTTGTCAAGACCGACCTGTCCGGTGCCCTGAATGAACTGCAGGACGAGGCA
GCGCGGCTATCGTGGCTGGCCACGACGGGCGTTCCTTGCGCAGCTGTGCTCGACGTTGTCACTGAAGCGG
GAAGGGACTGGCTGCTATTGGGCGAAGTGCCGGGGCAGGATCTCCTGTCATCTCACCTTGCTCCTGCCGA
GAAAGTATCCATCATGGCTGATGCAATGCGGCGGCTGCATACGCTTGATCCGGCTACCTGCCCATTCGAC
CACCAAGCGAAACATCGCATCGAGCGAGCACGTACTCGGATGGAAGCCGGTCTTGTCGATCAGGATGATC
TGGACGAAGAGCATCAGGGGCTCGCGCCAGCCGAACTGTTCGCCAGGCTCAAGGCGCGCATGCCCGACGG
CGAGGATCTCGTCGTGACCCATGGCGATGCCTGCTTGCCGAATATCATGGTGGAAAATGGCCGCTTTTCT
GGATTCATCGACTGTGGCCGGCTGGGTGTGGCGGACCGCTATCAGGACATAGCGTTGGCTACCCGTGATA
TTGCTGAAGAGCTTGGCGGCGAATGGGCTGACCGCTTCCTCGTGCTTTACGGTATCGCCGCTCCCGATTC
GCAGCGCATCGCCTTCTATCGCCTTCTTGACGAGTTCTTCTGAGCGGGACTCTGGGGTTCGAAATGACCG
ACCAAGCGACGCCCAACCTGCCATCACGAGATTTCGATTCCACCGCCGCCTTCTATGAAAGGTTGGGCTT
CGGAATCGTTTTCCGGGACGCCGGCTGGATGATCCTCCAGCGCGGGGATCTCATGCTGGAGTTCTTCGCC
CACCCCAACTTGTTTATTGCAGCTTATAATGGTTACAAATAAAGCAATAGCATCACAAATTTCACAAATA
AAGCATTTTTTTCACTGCATTCTAGTTGTGGTTTGTCCAAACTCATCAATGTATCTTATCATGTCTGTAT
ACCGTCGACCTCTAGCTAGAGCTTGGCGTAATCATGGTCATAGCTGTTTCCTGTGTGAAATTGTTATCCG
CTCACAATTCCACACAACATACGAGCCGGAAGCATAAAGTGTAAAGCCTGGGGTGCCTAATGAGTGAGCT
AACTCACATTAATTGCGTTGCGCTCACTGCCCGCTTTCCAGTCGGGAAACCTGTCGTGCCAGCTGCATTA
ATGAATCGGCCAACGCGCGGGGAGAGGCGGTTTGCGTATTGGGCGCTCTTCCGCTTCCTCGCTCACTGAC
TCGCTGCGCTCGGTCGTTCGGCTGCGGCGAGCGGTATCAGCTCACTCAAAGGCGGTAATACGGTTATCCA
CAGAATCAGGGGATAACGCAGGAAAGAACATGTGAGCAAAAGGCCAGCAAAAGGCCAGGAACCGTAAAAA
GGCCGCGTTGCTGGCGTTTTTCCATAGGCTCCGCCCCCCTGACGAGCATCACAAAAATCGACGCTCAAGT
CAGAGGTGGCGAAACCCGACAGGACTATAAAGATACCAGGCGTTTCCCCCTGGAAGCTCCCTCGTGCGCT
CTCCTGTTCCGACCCTGCCGCTTACCGGATACCTGTCCGCCTTTCTCCCTTCGGGAAGCGTGGCGCTTTC
TCATAGCTCACGCTGTAGGTATCTCAGTTCGGTGTAGGTCGTTCGCTCCAAGCTGGGCTGTGTGCACGAA
CCCCCCGTTCAGCCCGACCGCTGCGCCTTATCCGGTAACTATCGTCTTGAGTCCAACCCGGTAAGACACG
ACTTATCGCCACTGGCAGCAGCCACTGGTAACAGGATTAGCAGAGCGAGGTATGTAGGCGGTGCTACAGA
GTTCTTGAAGTGGTGGCCTAACTACGGCTACACTAGAAGAACAGTATTTGGTATCTGCGCTCTGCTGAAG
CCAGTTACCTTCGGAAAAAGAGTTGGTAGCTCTTGATCCGGCAAACAAACCACCGCTGGTAGCGGTGGTT
TTTTTGTTTGCAAGCAGCAGATTACGCGCAGAAAAAAAGGATCTCAAGAAGATCCTTTGATCTTTTCTAC
GGGGTCTGACGCTCAGTGGAACGAAAACTCACGTTAAGGGATTTTGGTCATGAGATTATCAAAAAGGATC
TTCACCTAGATCCTTTTAAATTAAAAATGAAGTTTTAAATCAATCTAAAGTATATATGAGTAAACTTGGT
CTGACAGTTACCAATGCTTAATCAGTGAGGCACCTATCTCAGCGATCTGTCTATTTCGTTCATCCATAGT
TGCCTGACTCCCCGTCGTGTAGATAACTACGATACGGGAGGGCTTACCATCTGGCCCCAGTGCTGCAATG
ATACCGCGAGACCCACGCTCACCGGCTCCAGATTTATCAGCAATAAACCAGCCAGCCGGAAGGGCCGAGC
GCAGAAGTGGTCCTGCAACTTTATCCGCCTCCATCCAGTCTATTAATTGTTGCCGGGAAGCTAGAGTAAG
TAGTTCGCCAGTTAATAGTTTGCGCAACGTTGTTGCCATTGCTACAGGCATCGTGGTGTCACGCTCGTCG
TTTGGTATGGCTTCATTCAGCTCCGGTTCCCAACGATCAAGGCGAGTTACATGATCCCCCATGTTGTGCA
AAAAAGCGGTTAGCTCCTTCGGTCCTCCGATCGTTGTCAGAAGTAAGTTGGCCGCAGTGTTATCACTCAT
GGTTATGGCAGCACTGCATAATTCTCTTACTGTCATGCCATCCGTAAGATGCTTTTCTGTGACTGGTGAG
TACTCAACCAAGTCATTCTGAGAATAGTGTATGCGGCGACCGAGTTGCTCTTGCCCGGCGTCAATACGGG
ATAATACCGCGCCACATAGCAGAACTTTAAAAGTGCTCATCATTGGAAAACGTTCTTCGGGGCGAAAACT
CTCAAGGATCTTACCGCTGTTGAGATCCAGTTCGATGTAACCCACTCGTGCACCCAACTGATCTTCAGCA
TCTTTTACTTTCACCAGCGTTTCTGGGTGAGCAAAAACAGGAAGGCAAAATGCCGCAAAAAAGGGAATAA
GGGCGACACGGAAATGTTGAATACTCATACTCTTCCTTTTTCAATATTATTGAAGCATTTATCAGGGTTA
TTGTCTCATGAGCGGATACATATTTGAATGTATTTAGAAAAATAAACAAATAGGGGTTCCGCGCACATTT
CCCCGAAAAGTGCCACCTGACGTCGACGGATCGGGAGATCTCCCGATCCCCTATGGTGCACTCTCAGTAC
AATCTGCTCTGATGCCGCATAGTTAAGCCAGTATCTGCTCCCTGCTTGTGTGTTGGAGGTCGCTGAGTAG
TGCGCGAGCAAAATTTAAGCTACAACAAGGCAAGGCTTGACCGACAATTGCATGAAGAATCTGCTTAGGG
TTAGGCGTTTTGCGCTGCTTCGCGATGTACGGGCCAGATATACGCGTTGACATTGATTATTGACTAGTTA
TTAATAGTAATCAATTACGGGGTCATTAGTTCATAGCCCATATATGGAGTTCCGCGTTACATAACTTACG
GTAAATGGCCCGCCTGGCTGACCGCCCAACGACCCCCGCCCATTGACGTCAATAATGACGTATGTTCCCA
TAGTAACGCCAATAGGGACTTTCCATTGACGTCAATGGGTGGAGTATTTACGGTAAACTGCCCACTTGGC
AGTACATCAAGTGTATCATATGCCAAGTACGCCCCCTATTGACGTCAATGACGGTAAATGGCCCGCCTGG
CATTATGCCCAGTACATGACCTTATGGGACTTTCCTACTTGGCAGTACATCTACGTATTAGTCATCGCTA
TTACCATGGTGATGCGGTTTTGGCAGTACATCAATGGGCGTGGATAGCGGTTTGACTCACGGGGATTTCC
AAGTCTCCACCCCATTGACGTCAATGGGAGTTTGTTTTGGCACCAAAATCAACGGGACTTTCCAAAATGT
CGTAACAACTCCGCCCCATTGACGCAAATGGGCGGTAGGCGTGTACGGTGGGAGGTCTATATAAGCAGAG
CTCTCTGGCTAACTAGAGAACCCACTGCTTACTGGCTTATCGAAATTAATACGACTCACTATAGGGAGAC
CCAAGCTGGCTAGACACCATGGCCAGCAAAGGAGAAGAACTTTTCACTGGAGTTGTCCCAATTCTTGTTG
AATTAGATGGTGATGTTAATGGGCACAAATTTTCTGTCAGTGGAGAGGGTGAAGGTGATGCTACATACGG
AAAGCTTACCCTTAAATTTATTTGCACTACTGGAAAACTACCTGTTCCATGGCCAACACTTGTCACTACT
TTCTCTTATGGTGTTCAATGCTTTTCCCGTTATCCGGATCATATGAAACGGCATGACTTTTTCAAGAGTG
CCATGCCCGAAGGTTATGTACAGGAACGCACTATATCTTTCAAAGATGACGGGAACTACAAGACGCGTGC
TGAAGTCAAGTTTGAAGGTGATACCCTTGTTAATCGTATCGAGTTAAAAGGTATTGATTTTAAAGAAGAT
GGAAACATTCTCGGACACAAACTCGAGTACAACTATAACTCACACAATGTATACATCACGGCAGACAAAC
AAAAGAATGGAATCAAAGCTAACTTCAAAATTCGCCACAACATTGAAGATGGATCCGTTCAACTAGCAGA
CCATTATCAACAAAATACTCCAATTGGCGATGGCCCTGTCCTTTTACCAGACAACCATTACCTGTCGACA
CAATCTGCCCTTTCGAAAGATCCCAACGAAAAGCGTGACCACATGGTCCTTCTTGAGTTTGTAACTGCTG
CTGGGATTACACATGGCATGGATGAGCTCTACAAAAGCGGTTGGCCTCCGGATCAAACAAGTTTGTACAA
AAAAGCAGGCTCCGCGGCCGCCCCCTTCACCATGGGTGGTGCCCTTGAAATAAATGCTATTAATCCAGAG
ATGGAGGGATGGAGACAGACAAGCATGAAGAACATGGAGAAGGAACTGCTGTGCCCAGTGTGCCAAGAGA
TGTACAAGCAGCCACTAGTGCTGCCTTGTACCCACAACGTGTGCCAGGCCTGTGCCCGGGAGGTTTTGGG
CCAGCAGGGGTACATAGGCCATGGTGGGGATCCGAGTTCGGAGCCCACTTCTCCTGCTTCCACCCCTTCT
ACCCGCAGCCCCCGCCTCTCTCGGAGAACTCTCCCCAAGCCAGATCGCTTGGACCGGCTCCTTAAGTCAG
GCTTTGGGACATACCCTGGGCGGAAGCGTGGTGCCTTGCACCCCCAGACGATCCTATTCCCGTGCCCAGC
CTGCCAAGGCGATGTGGAGCTGGGGGAGAGGGGCCTTTCCGGGCTTTTCCGAAACCTGACCCTAGAGCGA
GTGGTGGAGAGGTACCGCCAGAGTGTGAGTGTGGGAGGAGCCATCCTGTGCCAGTTGTGCAAGCCCCCAC
CACTAGAGGCCACCAAGGGCTGCACAGAGTGTCGAGCTACCTTCTGTAACGAATGCTTCAAGCTCTTCCA
CCCCTGGGGCACTCAGAAGGCGCAGCATGAGCCCACGCTACCCACTCTCTCATTCCGCCCCAAGGGTCTG
ATGTGTCCAGACCACAAGGAAGAGGTGACCCACTACTGTAAGACATGTCAACGACTGGTGTGCCAACTCT
GCAGAGTACGGCGTACCCACAGTGGGCACAAGATCACACCAGTGCTCAGTGCCTACCAGGCCCTCAAGGA
TAAGCTAACAAAGAGCCTGGCATACATCTTGGGAAATCAGGACACTGTGCAGACCCAGATTTGTGAGCTG
GAAGAGACCATCAGGCACACTGAGGTGAGTGGTCAGCAAGCAAAAGAGGAGGTGTCCCAGCTGGTTCGGG
GACTAGGGGCTGTGCTGGAAGAGAAGCGGGCCTCACTGCTTCAGGCCATTGAAGAATGCCAGCAAGAGCG
CTTATCCCGGCTCAGCGCCCAGATCCATGAACACCAGAGCCTGCTGGATGGCTCGGGTCTGGTGGGTTAT
GCGCAGGAAGTCCTTAAGGAAACAGACCAGCCTTGTTTTGTACAAGCAGCCAAACAGCTGCATAACAGGA
TTGCCCGAGCCACTGAGGCCCTCCAGACATTCCGGCCAGCTGCCAGCTCCTCCTTCCGCCACTGCCAGCT
GGATGTGGGGCGTGAGATGAAGCTGTTGACCGAGCTTAGCTTCCTGAGAGTGCCCGAGGCGCCCGTCATA
GACACCCAACGCACCTTTGCCTATGATCAAATCTTCCTGTGCTGGCGGCTGCCCCCTCACTCACCACCTG
CCTGGCATTACACCGTTGAGTTCCGGCGCACAGATGTCCCCGCCCAGCCAGGCCCTACACGCTGGCAGCG
CCGGGAAGAGGTGAGGGGCACCAGCGCCCTTCTTGAGAACCCCGACACGGGCTCTGTGTACGTGCTGCGT
GTCCGTGGCTGCAACAAGGCTGGCTACGGAGAGTACAGTGAAGATGTGCACCTGCACACACCCCCAGCCC
CTGTCCTGCACTTCTTCCTTGATGGCCGCTGGGGTGCGAGCCGAGAGCGGCTAGCCATCAGCAAGGACCA
GCGAGCGGTGCGGAGTATCCCAGGGCTTCCCTTGCTGCTGGCTGCTGAGCGGCTGCTCACGGGCTGCCAC
CTGAGTGTGGACGTGGTCTTGGGTGATGTGGCTGTGACCCAGGGCCGCAGCTACTGGGCCTGTGCGGTAG
ACCCTGCCTCCTACTTGGTCAAGGTGGGCGTCGGGCTGGAGAGCAAACTTCAGGAAAGCTTCCAGGGTGC
CCCGGATGTGATCAGCCCCAGATACGACCCGGACAGTGGGCACGACAGCGGTGCCGAGGACGCTGCCGTG
GAGGCGTTACCACCCTTTGCTTTCCTGACCATCGGCATGGGCAAGATCCTGCTGGGTTCCGGAGCGAGTT
CCAATGCGGGGCTGACAGGGAGGGATGGCCCCACCACCAGCTGCACAGTGCCCCTGCCACCCCGCCTAGG
TATCTGTTTGGACTACGAGCGGGGGCGGGTCTCCTTCCTGGATGCCGTGTCCTTCCGTGGGCTGCTCGAG
TGCCCCCTGGACTGCTCAGGGCCTGTGTGCCCTGCCTTCTGCTTCATTGGGGGTGGCGCTGTTCAGCTGC
AGGAGCCCGTGGGCACCAAGCCTGAGAGGAAAGTCACCATTGGGGGCTTTGCCAAACTGGACTGAGAATT
CCAAGGGTGGGCGCGCCGACCCAGCTTTC
Features (pLannotate 1.2.2; 23 found; start..end, strand, type, name):
     52..276     +  polyA_signal   bGH poly(A) signal: bovine growth hormone polyadenylation signal
    280..301     +  promoter       SV40 promoter (fragment): SV40 enhancer and early promoter
    322..750     +  rep_origin     f1 ori (sequence partly withheld): f1 bacteriophage origin of replication; arrow indicates direction of (+) strand synthesis
    764..1093    +  promoter       SV40 promoter: SV40 enhancer and early promoter
   1160..1951    +  CDS            neo: KKA2_KLEPN - Also known as kan, nptII. Experimental evidence at protein level: Swiss-Prot protein existence level 1. Resistance to kanamycin, neomycin, paromomycin, ribostamycin, butirosin and gentamicin B. From Klebsiella pneumoniae.
   1975..2133    +  CDS            ble (fragment): BLE_KLEPN - Experimental evidence at protein level: Swiss-Prot protein existence level 1. Binding protein with a strong affinity to the bleomycin family of antibiotics. Binds to CL990; an antimitotic-antibiotic compound. From Klebsiella pneumoniae.
   2128..2249    +  polyA_signal   SV40 poly(A) signal: SV40 polyadenylation signal
   2322..2338    -  protein_bind   lac operator: The lac repressor binds to the lac operator to inhibit transcription in E. coli. This inhibition can be relieved by adding lactose or isopropyl-β-D-thiogalactopyranoside (IPTG). lac repressor encoded by lacI
   2346..2376    -  promoter       lac promoter: promoter for the E. coli lac operon
   2391..2412    -  protein_bind   CAP binding site: CAP binding activates transcription in the presence of cAMP. E. coli catabolite activator protein
   2425..2517    -  CDS            lacI (fragment): lac repressor; lacI; The lac repressor binds to the lac operator to inhibit transcription in E. coli. This inhibition can be relieved by adding lactose or isopropyl-β-D-thiogalactopyranoside (IPTG).
   2700..3288    -  rep_origin     ori: high-copy-number ColE1/pMB1/pBR322/pUC origin of replication
   3459..4319    -  CDS            AmpR: β-lactamase; bla; confers resistance to ampicillin, carbenicillin, and related antibiotics
   4320..4424    -  promoter       AmpR promoter: bla
   4483..4535    -  misc_feature   bom (fragment): basis of mobility region from pBR322
   4690..5069    +  enhancer       CMV enhancer: human cytomegalovirus immediate early enhancer
   5070..5273    +  promoter       CMV promoter: human cytomegalovirus (CMV) immediate early promoter
   5269..5302    +  LTR            5' LTR (truncated) (fragment): truncated 5' long terminal repeat (LTR) from HIV-1
   5318..5336    +  promoter       T7 promoter: promoter for bacteriophage T7 RNA polymerase
   5360..6076    +  CDS            Cycle 3 GFP: Cycle 3 GFP (Crameri et al., 1996) mammalian codon-optimized
   6098..6122    +  protein_bind   attB1: mutant version of attB; recombination site for the Gateway® BP reaction BP Clonase™
   6200..8413    +  CDS            Trim46: TRI46_MOUSE - Also known as Trific. Experimental evidence at protein level: Swiss-Prot protein existence level 1. Microtubule-associated protein that is involved in the formation of parallel microtubule bundles linked by cross-bridges in the proximal axon. Required for the uniform orientation and maintenance of the parallel microtubule fascicles, which are important for efficient cargo delivery and trafficking in axons. Thereby also required for proper axon formation, the establishment of neuronal polarity and proper neuronal migration. From Mus musculus (Mouse).
   8440..14      -  protein_bind   attB2 (across the origin): mutant version of attB; recombination site for the Gateway® BP reaction BP Clonase™
