[The description below was written by a language model from this plasmid's Addgene catalogue record and pLannotate feature annotations shown in this document.]
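Description:
pcDNA-DEST53-mTrific is a mammalian expression plasmid built on the Invitrogen pcDNA-DEST53 Gateway destination backbone, carrying the mouse Trim46 coding sequence (also called Trific) as an N-terminal GFP fusion. It is propagated in E. coli through a high-copy ColE1/pUC-type origin with ampicillin selection from the β-lactamase gene. An f1 origin is also present, which permits single-stranded DNA production. For selection in mammalian cells, an SV40 enhancer/early promoter drives the neomycin phosphotransferase gene, terminated by an SV40 polyadenylation signal, so that transfected cells can be selected with G418.

The expression cassette begins with the human CMV immediate-early enhancer and promoter, followed by a T7 promoter that could support in vitro transcription. Next comes the Cycle 3 GFP open reading frame supplied by the backbone. The Trim46 coding sequence lies downstream, flanked by attB1 and attB2 sites. These sites are the products of the Gateway LR recombination that moved the insert from an entry clone into the destination vector, replacing its original selection cassette. A bovine growth hormone polyadenylation signal terminates the transcript. The annotation also reports short fragments, including pieces called as an HIV-1 LTR, ble, lacI and bom, along with lac promoter/operator elements. These appear to be backbone remnants or partial matches rather than functional parts.

Trim46 is an RBCC/TRIM family protein annotated as microtubule-associated and involved in forming parallel microtubule bundles in the proximal axon. The GFP fusion allows its subcellular localisation to be followed by fluorescence in transfected mammalian cells. This fits the associated study, which classified TRIM family members and identified a motif needed for microtubule binding.
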