Addgene plasmid #51031: pcDNA-DEST53-mTrific
Purpose: mammalian expression of mouse Trific fused to GFP
Depositing lab: Timothy Cox. Depositing organization: Adelaide University. Publication: Subclassification of the RBCC/TRIM superfamily reveals a novel motif necessary for microtubule binding. Short KM, Cox TC. J Biol Chem. 2006 Mar 31;281(13):8970-80. Epub 2006 Jan 23. 10.1074/jbc.M512755200 PubMed 16434393.
Backbone
  Vector backbone: pcDNA-DEST53
  Backbone manufacturer: Invitrogen
  Backbone size w/o insert (bp): 7767
  Vector type: Mammalian Expression
  Selectable markers: Neomycin (select with G418)
Growth in bacteria
  Bacterial resistance: Ampicillin, 100 μg/mL
  Growth temperature: 37°C
  Growth strain: DH5alpha
  Copy number: Unknown
Gene/Insert
  Gene/Insert name: Trific (alt name: Trim46)
  Species: M. musculus (mouse)
  Entrez Gene: Trim46 (a.k.a. TRIFIC)
  Promoter: CMV
  Tag / fusion protein: Cycle3 GFP (N terminal on backbone)
  Cloning method: Gateway Cloning
  Sequencing primers: 5′ GFP-F; 3′ BGH-Rev
Terms and licenses: Academic/Nonprofit Terms; Industry Terms: Not Available to Industry
How to cite: pcDNA-DEST53-mTrific was a gift from Timothy Cox (Addgene plasmid # 51031 ; http://n2t.net/addgene:51031 ; RRID:Addgene_51031)
