>Addgene plasmid #51031 | pcDNA-DEST53-mTrific | addgene partial sequence | sequence record 78045 | GFP-F 5'-GGTCCTTCTTGAGTTTGTAAC-3'
GCGGTTCCGGACCGGATCAAACAAGTTTGTACAAAAAAGCAGGCTCCGCGGCCGCCCCCTTCACCATGGG
TGGTGCCCTTGAAATAAATGCTATTAATCCAGAGATGGAGGGATGGAGACAGACAAGCATGAAGAACATG
GAGAAGGAACTGCTGTGCCCAGTGTGCCAAGAGATGTACAAGCAGCCACTAGTGCTGCCTTGTACCCACA
ACGTGTGCCAGGCCTGTGCCCGGGAGGTTTTGGGCCAGCAGGGGTACATAGGCCATGGTGGGGATCCGAG
TTCGGAGCCCACTTCTCCTGCTTCCACCCCTTCTACCCGCAGCCCCCGCCTCTCTCGGAGAACTCTCCCC
AAGCCAGATCGCTTGGACCGGCTCCTTAAGTCAGGCTTTGGGACATACCCTGGGCGGAAGCGTGGTGCCT
TGCACCCCCAGACGATCCTATTCCCGTGCCCAGCCTGCCAAGGCGATGTGGAGCTGGGGGAGAGGGGCCT
TTCCGGGCTTTTCCGAAACCTGACCCTAGAGCGAGTGGTGGAGAGGTACCGCCAGAGTGTGAGTGTGGGA
GGAGCCATCCTGTGCCAGTTGTGCAAGCCCCCACCACTAGAGGCCACCAAGGGCTGCACAGAGTGTCGAG
CTACCTTCTGTAACGAATGCTTCAAGCTCTTCCACCCCTGGGGCACTCAGAAGGCGCAGCATGAGCCCAC
GCTACCCACTCTCTCATTCCGCCCCAAGGGTCTGATGTGTCCAGACCACAAGGAAGAGGTGACCCACTAC
TGTAAGACATGTCAACGACTGGTGTGCCAACTCTGCAGAGTACGGCGTACCCACAGTGGGCACAAGATCA
CACCAG
