>Addgene plasmid #51031 | pcDNA-DEST53-mTrific | addgene partial sequence | sequence record 78392 | CMV-F 5'-CGCAAATGGGCGGTAGGCGTG-3'
GAGCTCTCTGGCTAACTAGAGAACCCACTGCTTACTGGCTTATCGAAATTAATACGACTCACTATAGGGA
GACCCAAGCTGGCTAGACACCATGGCCAGCAAAGGAGAAGAACTTTTCACTGGAGTTGTCCCAATTCTTG
TTGAATTAGATGGTGATGTTAATGGGCACAAATTTTCTGTCAGTGGAGAGGGTGAAGGTGATGCTACATA
CGGAAAGCTTACCCTTAAATTTATTTGCACTACTGGAAAACTACCTGTTCCATGGCCAACACTTGTCACT
ACTTTCTCTTATGGTGTTCAATGCTTTTCCCGTTATCCGGATCATATGAAACGGCATGACTTTTTCAAGA
GTGCCATGCCCGAAGGTTATGTACAGGAACGCACTATATCTTTCAAAGATGACGGGAACTACAAGACGCG
TGCTGAAGTCAAGTTTGAAGGTGATACCCTTGTTAATCGTATCGAGTTAAAAGGTATTGATTTTAAAGAA
GATGGAAACATTCTCGGACACAAACTCGAGTACAACTATAACTCACACAATGTATACATCACGGCAGACA
AACAAAAGAATGGAATCAAAGCTAACTTCAAAATTCGCCACAACATTGAAGATGGATCCGTTCAACTAGC
AGACCATTATCAACAAAATACTCCAATTGGCGATGGCCCTGTCCTTTTACCAGACAACCATTACCTGTCG
ACACAATCTGCCCTTTCGAAAGATCCCAACGAAAAGCGTGACCACATGGTCCTTCTTGAGTTTGTAACTG
CTGCTGGGATTACACATGGCATGGATGAGCTCTACAAAAGCGGTTCCGGACCGGATCAAACAAGTTTGTA
CAAAAAA
